Addgene plasmid #82671: p183_LTJ_sgRNACD90.2_A
Purpose: sgRNA targeting murine CD90.2. Co-expresses SpCas9-2A-EGFP.
Depositing lab: Lukas Jeker. Depositing organization: University Hospital of Basel. Publication: Highly Efficient and Versatile Plasmid-Based Gene Editing in Primary T Cells. Kornete M, Marone R, Jeker LT. J Immunol. 2018 Feb 14. pii: jimmunol.1701121. doi: 10.4049/jimmunol.1701121. PubMed 29445007.
Backbone
  Vector backbone: pX458
  Backbone manufacturer: Feng Zhang (Addgene plasmid# 48138)
  Backbone size w/o insert (bp): 9300
  Total vector size (bp): 9300
  Modifications to backbone: sgRNA cloned into the BbsI site of pX458
  Vector type: Mammalian Expression, CRISPR
  Selectable markers: EGFP
Growth in bacteria
  Bacterial resistance: Ampicillin, 100 μg/mL
  Growth temperature: 37°C
  Growth strain: DH5alpha
  Copy number: High Copy
Gene/Insert
  Gene/Insert name: sgRNA targeting CD90.2
  gRNA/shRNA sequence: GAAAGTATCAGTGTGTATAG
  Species: M. musculus (mouse)
  Promoter: U6
  Cloning method: Restriction Enzyme; 5′ cloning site BbsI (destroyed during cloning); 3′ cloning site BbsI (destroyed during cloning)
  Sequencing primers: 5′ U6-forward primer (ACTATCATATGCTTACCGTAAC)
Terms and licenses: Academic/Nonprofit Terms; Industry Terms: Not Available to Industry
Depositor comments: Plasmid co-expresses Cas9 from S. pyogenes with 2A-EGFP, as part of the pX458 backbone. These plasmids were previously associated with the following preprint: Highly efficient and versatile plasmid-based gene editing in primary T cells bioRxiv. 13 January 2018. doi:10.1101/247544
How to cite: p183_LTJ_sgRNACD90.2_A was a gift from Lukas Jeker (Addgene plasmid # 82671 ; http://n2t.net/addgene:82671 ; RRID:Addgene_82671)
