[The description below was written by a language model from this plasmid's Addgene catalogue record and pLannotate feature annotations shown in this document.]
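Description:
p183_LTJ_sgRNACD90.2_A is an all-in-one mammalian CRISPR expression plasmid of about 9.3 kb, built on the pX458 backbone. It delivers both a guide RNA against the mouse CD90.2 (Thy1.2) allele and Streptococcus pyogenes Cas9 from a single vector. In bacteria it is maintained at high copy through a ColE1/pUC-type origin and selected with ampicillin via the β-lactamase gene. An f1 phage origin is also present. The single AAV2 inverted terminal repeat downstream of the expression cassette is part of the parental backbone and does not by itself make the plasmid packageable as AAV.

The guide spacer was inserted at the BbsI sites of pX458, destroying both sites, so that it sits between the human U6 RNA polymerase III promoter and the SpCas9 gRNA scaffold. The automated annotation labels this short spacer as a Thy1.1 fragment, which reflects homology to the Thy1 locus rather than an expressed coding sequence; the catalogue entry specifies CD90.2 as the target.

A second cassette uses a CMV enhancer, chicken β-actin promoter and hybrid intron to drive Cas9. The feature table annotates Cas9 as two contiguous halves that together form one continuous coding region, followed by a nucleoplasmin nuclear localisation signal. According to the record, a 2A peptide links Cas9 to EGFP, and a bovine growth hormone polyadenylation signal terminates the transcript. Because the 2A element produces Cas9 and EGFP from a single transcript, green fluorescence marks transfected cells and serves as the only mammalian marker, allowing enrichment by sorting. The associated work used such plasmids for plasmid-based gene editing in primary T cells, where the CD90.2 surface protein is the editing target.
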