Features (pLannotate 1.2.2; 20 found; start..end, strand, type, name):
      1..241     +  promoter       U6 promoter: RNA polymerase III promoter for human U6 snRNA
    251..269     +  CDS            Thy1.1 (fragment): mouse GPI-anchored cell surface glycoprotein of the immunoglobulin superfamily This allele of Thy1 is also known as CD90.1.
    270..345     +  misc_RNA       gRNA scaffold: guide RNA scaffold for the Streptococcus pyogenes CRISPR/Cas9 system
    352..395     +  misc_RNA       gRNA scaffold (fragment): guide RNA scaffold for the Streptococcus pyogenes CRISPR/Cas9 system
    442..727     +  enhancer       CMV enhancer: human cytomegalovirus immediate early enhancer; contains an 18-bp deletion relative to the standard CMV enhancer
    729..1006    +  promoter       chicken β-actin promoter: No description available
   1007..1234    +  intron         hybrid intron: hybrid between chicken β-actin (CBA) and minute virus of mice (MMV) introns (Gray et al., 2011)
   1372..2973    +  CDS            Cas9(N): N-terminal portion of Streptococcus pyogenes Cas9 (Zetsche et al., 2015)
   2974..5472    +  CDS            Cas9(C): C-terminal portion of Streptococcus pyogenes Cas9 (Zetsche et al., 2015)
   5473..5520    +  CDS            nucleoplasmin NLS: bipartite nuclear localization signal from nucleoplasmin
   5590..6303    +  CDS            EGFP: EGFP is a basic (constitutively fluorescent) green fluorescent protein published in 1996, derived from Aequorea victoria. It is reported to be a rapidly-maturing weak dimer with moderate acid sensitivity.
   6337..6448    +  polyA_signal   bGH poly(A) signal: bovine growth hormone polyadenylation signal
   6553..6693    +  repeat_region  AAV2 ITR: inverted terminal repeat of adeno-associated virus serotype 2 inverted
   6698..6749    -  misc_feature   bom (fragment): basis of mobility region from pBR322
   6768..7223    +  rep_origin     f1 ori (sequence partly withheld): f1 bacteriophage origin of replication; arrow indicates direction of (+) strand synthesis
   7224..7273    -  misc_feature   bom (fragment): basis of mobility region from pBR322
   7375..7410    -  CDS            rop (fragment): Rop protein, which maintains plasmids at low copy number; rop
   7505..7609    +  promoter       AmpR promoter: bla
   7610..8470    +  CDS            AmpR: β-lactamase; bla; confers resistance to ampicillin, carbenicillin, and related antibiotics
   8641..9229    +  rep_origin     ori: high-copy-number ColE1/pMB1/pBR322/pUC origin of replication
>Addgene plasmid #82671 | p183_LTJ_sgRNACD90.2_A | depositor full sequence | sequence record 157270 | p183_LTJ_sgRNACD90.2_A sequence 9290 bps
GAGGGCCTATTTCCCATGATTCCTTCATATTTGCATATACGATACAAGGCTGTTAGAGAGATAATTGGAA
TTAATTTGACTGTAAACACAAAGATATTAGTACAAAATACGTGACGTAGAAAGTAATAATTTCTTGGGTA
GTTTGCAGTTTTAAAATTATGTTTTAAAATGGACTATCATATGCTTACCGTAACTTGAAAGTATTTCGAT
TTCTTGGCTTTATATATCTTGTGGAAAGGACGAAACACCGAAAGTATCAGTGTGTATAGGTTTTAGAGCT
AGAAATAGCAAGTTAAAATAAGGCTAGTCCGTTATCAACTTGAAAAAGTGGCACCGAGTCGGTGCTTTTT
TGTTTTAGAGCTAGAAATAGCAAGTTAAAATAAGGCTAGTCCGTTTTTAGCGCGTGCGCCAATTCTGCAG
ACAAATGGCTCTAGAGGTACCCGTTACATAACTTACGGTAAATGGCCCGCCTGGCTGACCGCCCAACGAC
CCCCGCCCATTGACGTCAATAGTAACGCCAATAGGGACTTTCCATTGACGTCAATGGGTGGAGTATTTAC
GGTAAACTGCCCACTTGGCAGTACATCAAGTGTATCATATGCCAAGTACGCCCCCTATTGACGTCAATGA
CGGTAAATGGCCCGCCTGGCATTGTGCCCAGTACATGACCTTATGGGACTTTCCTACTTGGCAGTACATC
TACGTATTAGTCATCGCTATTACCATGGTCGAGGTGAGCCCCACGTTCTGCTTCACTCTCCCCATCTCCC
CCCCCTCCCCACCCCCAATTTTGTATTTATTTATTTTTTAATTATTTTGTGCAGCGATGGGGGCGGGGGG
GGGGGGGGGGCGCGCGCCAGGCGGGGCGGGGCGGGGCGAGGGGCGGGGCGGGGCGAGGCGGAGAGGTGCG
GCGGCAGCCAATCAGAGCGGCGCGCTCCGAAAGTTTCCTTTTATGGCGAGGCGGCGGCGGCGGCGGCCCT
ATAAAAAGCGAAGCGCGCGGCGGGCGGGAGTCGCTGCGCGCTGCCTTCGCCCCGTGCCCCGCTCCGCCGC
CGCCTCGCGCCGCCCGCCCCGGCTCTGACTGACCGCGTTACTCCCACAGGTGAGCGGGCGGGACGGCCCT
TCTCCTCCGGGCTGTAATTAGCTGAGCAAGAGGTAAGGGTTTAAGGGATGGTTGGTTGGTGGGGTATTAA
TGTTTAATTACCTGGAGCACCTGCCTGAAATCACTTTTTTTCAGGTTGGACCGGTGCCACCATGGACTAT
AAGGACCACGACGGAGACTACAAGGATCATGATATTGATTACAAAGACGATGACGATAAGATGGCCCCAA
AGAAGAAGCGGAAGGTCGGTATCCACGGAGTCCCAGCAGCCGACAAGAAGTACAGCATCGGCCTGGACAT
CGGCACCAACTCTGTGGGCTGGGCCGTGATCACCGACGAGTACAAGGTGCCCAGCAAGAAATTCAAGGTG
CTGGGCAACACCGACCGGCACAGCATCAAGAAGAACCTGATCGGAGCCCTGCTGTTCGACAGCGGCGAAA
CAGCCGAGGCCACCCGGCTGAAGAGAACCGCCAGAAGAAGATACACCAGACGGAAGAACCGGATCTGCTA
TCTGCAAGAGATCTTCAGCAACGAGATGGCCAAGGTGGACGACAGCTTCTTCCACAGACTGGAAGAGTCC
TTCCTGGTGGAAGAGGATAAGAAGCACGAGCGGCACCCCATCTTCGGCAACATCGTGGACGAGGTGGCCT
ACCACGAGAAGTACCCCACCATCTACCACCTGAGAAAGAAACTGGTGGACAGCACCGACAAGGCCGACCT
GCGGCTGATCTATCTGGCCCTGGCCCACATGATCAAGTTCCGGGGCCACTTCCTGATCGAGGGCGACCTG
AACCCCGACAACAGCGACGTGGACAAGCTGTTCATCCAGCTGGTGCAGACCTACAACCAGCTGTTCGAGG
AAAACCCCATCAACGCCAGCGGCGTGGACGCCAAGGCCATCCTGTCTGCCAGACTGAGCAAGAGCAGACG
GCTGGAAAATCTGATCGCCCAGCTGCCCGGCGAGAAGAAGAATGGCCTGTTCGGAAACCTGATTGCCCTG
AGCCTGGGCCTGACCCCCAACTTCAAGAGCAACTTCGACCTGGCCGAGGATGCCAAACTGCAGCTGAGCA
AGGACACCTACGACGACGACCTGGACAACCTGCTGGCCCAGATCGGCGACCAGTACGCCGACCTGTTTCT
GGCCGCCAAGAACCTGTCCGACGCCATCCTGCTGAGCGACATCCTGAGAGTGAACACCGAGATCACCAAG
GCCCCCCTGAGCGCCTCTATGATCAAGAGATACGACGAGCACCACCAGGACCTGACCCTGCTGAAAGCTC
TCGTGCGGCAGCAGCTGCCTGAGAAGTACAAAGAGATTTTCTTCGACCAGAGCAAGAACGGCTACGCCGG
CTACATTGACGGCGGAGCCAGCCAGGAAGAGTTCTACAAGTTCATCAAGCCCATCCTGGAAAAGATGGAC
GGCACCGAGGAACTGCTCGTGAAGCTGAACAGAGAGGACCTGCTGCGGAAGCAGCGGACCTTCGACAACG
GCAGCATCCCCCACCAGATCCACCTGGGAGAGCTGCACGCCATTCTGCGGCGGCAGGAAGATTTTTACCC
ATTCCTGAAGGACAACCGGGAAAAGATCGAGAAGATCCTGACCTTCCGCATCCCCTACTACGTGGGCCCT
CTGGCCAGGGGAAACAGCAGATTCGCCTGGATGACCAGAAAGAGCGAGGAAACCATCACCCCCTGGAACT
TCGAGGAAGTGGTGGACAAGGGCGCTTCCGCCCAGAGCTTCATCGAGCGGATGACCAACTTCGATAAGAA
CCTGCCCAACGAGAAGGTGCTGCCCAAGCACAGCCTGCTGTACGAGTACTTCACCGTGTATAACGAGCTG
ACCAAAGTGAAATACGTGACCGAGGGAATGAGAAAGCCCGCCTTCCTGAGCGGCGAGCAGAAAAAGGCCA
TCGTGGACCTGCTGTTCAAGACCAACCGGAAAGTGACCGTGAAGCAGCTGAAAGAGGACTACTTCAAGAA
AATCGAGTGCTTCGACTCCGTGGAAATCTCCGGCGTGGAAGATCGGTTCAACGCCTCCCTGGGCACATAC
CACGATCTGCTGAAAATTATCAAGGACAAGGACTTCCTGGACAATGAGGAAAACGAGGACATTCTGGAAG
ATATCGTGCTGACCCTGACACTGTTTGAGGACAGAGAGATGATCGAGGAACGGCTGAAAACCTATGCCCA
CCTGTTCGACGACAAAGTGATGAAGCAGCTGAAGCGGCGGAGATACACCGGCTGGGGCAGGCTGAGCCGG
AAGCTGATCAACGGCATCCGGGACAAGCAGTCCGGCAAGACAATCCTGGATTTCCTGAAGTCCGACGGCT
TCGCCAACAGAAACTTCATGCAGCTGATCCACGACGACAGCCTGACCTTTAAAGAGGACATCCAGAAAGC
CCAGGTGTCCGGCCAGGGCGATAGCCTGCACGAGCACATTGCCAATCTGGCCGGCAGCCCCGCCATTAAG
AAGGGCATCCTGCAGACAGTGAAGGTGGTGGACGAGCTCGTGAAAGTGATGGGCCGGCACAAGCCCGAGA
ACATCGTGATCGAAATGGCCAGAGAGAACCAGACCACCCAGAAGGGACAGAAGAACAGCCGCGAGAGAAT
GAAGCGGATCGAAGAGGGCATCAAAGAGCTGGGCAGCCAGATCCTGAAAGAACACCCCGTGGAAAACACC
CAGCTGCAGAACGAGAAGCTGTACCTGTACTACCTGCAGAATGGGCGGGATATGTACGTGGACCAGGAAC
TGGACATCAACCGGCTGTCCGACTACGATGTGGACCATATCGTGCCTCAGAGCTTTCTGAAGGACGACTC
CATCGACAACAAGGTGCTGACCAGAAGCGACAAGAACCGGGGCAAGAGCGACAACGTGCCCTCCGAAGAG
GTCGTGAAGAAGATGAAGAACTACTGGCGGCAGCTGCTGAACGCCAAGCTGATTACCCAGAGAAAGTTCG
ACAATCTGACCAAGGCCGAGAGAGGCGGCCTGAGCGAACTGGATAAGGCCGGCTTCATCAAGAGACAGCT
GGTGGAAACCCGGCAGATCACAAAGCACGTGGCACAGATCCTGGACTCCCGGATGAACACTAAGTACGAC
GAGAATGACAAGCTGATCCGGGAAGTGAAAGTGATCACCCTGAAGTCCAAGCTGGTGTCCGATTTCCGGA
AGGATTTCCAGTTTTACAAAGTGCGCGAGATCAACAACTACCACCACGCCCACGACGCCTACCTGAACGC
CGTCGTGGGAACCGCCCTGATCAAAAAGTACCCTAAGCTGGAAAGCGAGTTCGTGTACGGCGACTACAAG
GTGTACGACGTGCGGAAGATGATCGCCAAGAGCGAGCAGGAAATCGGCAAGGCTACCGCCAAGTACTTCT
TCTACAGCAACATCATGAACTTTTTCAAGACCGAGATTACCCTGGCCAACGGCGAGATCCGGAAGCGGCC
TCTGATCGAGACAAACGGCGAAACCGGGGAGATCGTGTGGGATAAGGGCCGGGATTTTGCCACCGTGCGG
AAAGTGCTGAGCATGCCCCAAGTGAATATCGTGAAAAAGACCGAGGTGCAGACAGGCGGCTTCAGCAAAG
AGTCTATCCTGCCCAAGAGGAACAGCGATAAGCTGATCGCCAGAAAGAAGGACTGGGACCCTAAGAAGTA
CGGCGGCTTCGACAGCCCCACCGTGGCCTATTCTGTGCTGGTGGTGGCCAAAGTGGAAAAGGGCAAGTCC
AAGAAACTGAAGAGTGTGAAAGAGCTGCTGGGGATCACCATCATGGAAAGAAGCAGCTTCGAGAAGAATC
CCATCGACTTTCTGGAAGCCAAGGGCTACAAAGAAGTGAAAAAGGACCTGATCATCAAGCTGCCTAAGTA
CTCCCTGTTCGAGCTGGAAAACGGCCGGAAGAGAATGCTGGCCTCTGCCGGCGAACTGCAGAAGGGAAAC
GAACTGGCCCTGCCCTCCAAATATGTGAACTTCCTGTACCTGGCCAGCCACTATGAGAAGCTGAAGGGCT
CCCCCGAGGATAATGAGCAGAAACAGCTGTTTGTGGAACAGCACAAGCACTACCTGGACGAGATCATCGA
GCAGATCAGCGAGTTCTCCAAGAGAGTGATCCTGGCCGACGCTAATCTGGACAAAGTGCTGTCCGCCTAC
AACAAGCACCGGGATAAGCCCATCAGAGAGCAGGCCGAGAATATCATCCACCTGTTTACCCTGACCAATC
TGGGAGCCCCTGCCGCCTTCAAGTACTTTGACACCACCATCGACCGGAAGAGGTACACCAGCACCAAAGA
GGTGCTGGACGCCACCCTGATCCACCAGAGCATCACCGGCCTGTACGAGACACGGATCGACCTGTCTCAG
CTGGGAGGCGACAAAAGGCCGGCGGCCACGAAAAAGGCCGGCCAGGCAAAAAAGAAAAAGGAATTCGGCA
GTGGAGAGGGCAGAGGAAGTCTGCTAACATGCGGTGACGTCGAGGAGAATCCTGGCCCAGTGAGCAAGGG
CGAGGAGCTGTTCACCGGGGTGGTGCCCATCCTGGTCGAGCTGGACGGCGACGTAAACGGCCACAAGTTC
AGCGTGTCCGGCGAGGGCGAGGGCGATGCCACCTACGGCAAGCTGACCCTGAAGTTCATCTGCACCACCG
GCAAGCTGCCCGTGCCCTGGCCCACCCTCGTGACCACCCTGACCTACGGCGTGCAGTGCTTCAGCCGCTA
CCCCGACCACATGAAGCAGCACGACTTCTTCAAGTCCGCCATGCCCGAAGGCTACGTCCAGGAGCGCACC
ATCTTCTTCAAGGACGACGGCAACTACAAGACCCGCGCCGAGGTGAAGTTCGAGGGCGACACCCTGGTGA
ACCGCATCGAGCTGAAGGGCATCGACTTCAAGGAGGACGGCAACATCCTGGGGCACAAGCTGGAGTACAA
CTACAACAGCCACAACGTCTATATCATGGCCGACAAGCAGAAGAACGGCATCAAGGTGAACTTCAAGATC
CGCCACAACATCGAGGACGGCAGCGTGCAGCTCGCCGACCACTACCAGCAGAACACCCCCATCGGCGACG
GCCCCGTGCTGCTGCCCGACAACCACTACCTGAGCACCCAGTCCGCCCTGAGCAAAGACCCCAACGAGAA
GCGCGATCACATGGTCCTGCTGGAGTTCGTGACCGCCGCCGGGATCACTCTCGGCATGGACGAGCTGTAC
AAGGAATTCTAACTAGAGCTCGCTGATCAGCCTCGACTGTGCCTTCTAGTTGCCAGCCATCTGTTGTTTG
CCCCTCCCCCGTGCCTTCCTTGACCCTGGAAGGTGCCACTCCCACTGTCCTTTCCTAATAAAATGAGGAA
ATTGCATCGCATTGTCTGAGTAGGTGTCATTCTATTCTGGGGGGTGGGGTGGGGCAGGACAGCAAGGGGG
AGGATTGGGAAGAGAATAGCAGGCATGCTGGGGAGCGGCCGCAGGAACCCCTAGTGATGGAGTTGGCCAC
TCCCTCTCTGCGCGCTCGCTCGCTCACTGAGGCCGGGCGACCAAAGGTCGCCCGACGCCCGGGCTTTGCC
CGGGCGGCCTCAGTGAGCGAGCGAGCGCGCAGCTGCCTGCAGGGGCGCCTGATGCGGTATTTTCTCCTTA
CGCATCTGTGCGGTATTTCACACCGCATA
[95 nt withheld, positions 6750-6844]
T
[46 nt withheld, positions 6846-6891]
C
[141 nt withheld, positions 6893-7033]
CCTTTGACGTTGGAGTCCACGTTCTTT
[37 nt withheld, positions 7061-7097]
ACTCTATCTCGGGCTATTCTTTTGATTTATAAGGGATTTTGCCGATTTCGGTCTATTGGTTAAAAAATGA
GCTGATTTAACAAAAATTTAACGCGAATTTTAACAAAATATTAACGTTTACAATTTTATGGTGCACTCTC
AGTACAATCTGCTCTGATGCCGCATAGTTAAGCCAGCCCCGACACCCGCCAACACCCGCTGACGCGCCCT
GACGGGCTTGTCTGCTCCCGGCATCCGCTTACAGACAAGCTGTGACCGTCTCCGGGAGCTGCATGTGTCA
GAGGTTTTCACCGTCATCACCGAAACGCGCGAGACGAAAGGGCCTCGTGATACGCCTATTTTTATAGGTT
AATGTCATGATAATAATGGTTTCTTAGACGTCAGGTGGCACTTTTCGGGGAAATGTGCGCGGAACCCCTA
TTTGTTTATTTTTCTAAATACATTCAAATATGTATCCGCTCATGAGACAATAACCCTGATAAATGCTTCA
ATAATATTGAAAAAGGAAGAGTATGAGTATTCAACATTTCCGTGTCGCCCTTATTCCCTTTTTTGCGGCA
TTTTGCCTTCCTGTTTTTGCTCACCCAGAAACGCTGGTGAAAGTAAAAGATGCTGAAGATCAGTTGGGTG
CACGAGTGGGTTACATCGAACTGGATCTCAACAGCGGTAAGATCCTTGAGAGTTTTCGCCCCGAAGAACG
TTTTCCAATGATGAGCACTTTTAAAGTTCTGCTATGTGGCGCGGTATTATCCCGTATTGACGCCGGGCAA
GAGCAACTCGGTCGCCGCATACACTATTCTCAGAATGACTTGGTTGAGTACTCACCAGTCACAGAAAAGC
ATCTTACGGATGGCATGACAGTAAGAGAATTATGCAGTGCTGCCATAACCATGAGTGATAACACTGCGGC
CAACTTACTTCTGACAACGATCGGAGGACCGAAGGAGCTAACCGCTTTTTTGCACAACATGGGGGATCAT
GTAACTCGCCTTGATCGTTGGGAACCGGAGCTGAATGAAGCCATACCAAACGACGAGCGTGACACCACGA
TGCCTGTAGCAATGGCAACAACGTTGCGCAAACTATTAACTGGCGAACTACTTACTCTAGCTTCCCGGCA
ACAATTAATAGACTGGATGGAGGCGGATAAAGTTGCAGGACCACTTCTGCGCTCGGCCCTTCCGGCTGGC
TGGTTTATTGCTGATAAATCTGGAGCCGGTGAGCGTGGAAGCCGCGGTATCATTGCAGCACTGGGGCCAG
ATGGTAAGCCCTCCCGTATCGTAGTTATCTACACGACGGGGAGTCAGGCAACTATGGATGAACGAAATAG
ACAGATCGCTGAGATAGGTGCCTCACTGATTAAGCATTGGTAACTGTCAGACCAAGTTTACTCATATATA
CTTTAGATTGATTTAAAACTTCATTTTTAATTTAAAAGGATCTAGGTGAAGATCCTTTTTGATAATCTCA
TGACCAAAATCCCTTAACGTGAGTTTTCGTTCCACTGAGCGTCAGACCCCGTAGAAAAGATCAAAGGATC
TTCTTGAGATCCTTTTTTTCTGCGCGTAATCTGCTGCTTGCAAACAAAAAAACCACCGCTACCAGCGGTG
GTTTGTTTGCCGGATCAAGAGCTACCAACTCTTTTTCCGAAGGTAACTGGCTTCAGCAGAGCGCAGATAC
CAAATACTGTTCTTCTAGTGTAGCCGTAGTTAGGCCACCACTTCAAGAACTCTGTAGCACCGCCTACATA
CCTCGCTCTGCTAATCCTGTTACCAGTGGCTGCTGCCAGTGGCGATAAGTCGTGTCTTACCGGGTTGGAC
TCAAGACGATAGTTACCGGATAAGGCGCAGCGGTCGGGCTGAACGGGGGGTTCGTGCACACAGCCCAGCT
TGGAGCGAACGACCTACACCGAACTGAGATACCTACAGCGTGAGCTATGAGAAAGCGCCACGCTTCCCGA
AGGGAGAAAGGCGGACAGGTATCCGGTAAGCGGCAGGGTCGGAACAGGAGAGCGCACGAGGGAGCTTCCA
GGGGGAAACGCCTGGTATCTTTATAGTCCTGTCGGGTTTCGCCACCTCTGACTTGAGCGTCGATTTTTGT
GATGCTCGTCAGGGGGGCGGAGCCTATGGAAAAACGCCAGCAACGCGGCCTTTTTACGGTTCCTGGCCTT
TTGCTGGCCTTTTGCTCACATGT
