>Addgene plasmid #82671 | p183_LTJ_sgRNACD90.2_A | depositor partial sequence | sequence record 157269 | U6-forward primer (ACTATCATATGCTTACCGTAAC)
CGAAACACCGAAAGTATCAGTGTGTATAGGTTTTAGAGCTAGAAATAGCAAGTTAAAATAAGGCTAGTCC
GTTATCAACTTGAAAAAGTGGCACCGAGTCGGTGCTTTTTTGTTTTAGAGCTAGAAATAGCAAGTTAAAA
TAAGGCTAGTCCGTTTTTAGCGCGTGCGCCAATTCTGCAGACAAATGGCTCTAGAGGTACCCGTTACATA
ACTTACGGTAAATGGCCCGCCTGGCTGACCGCCCAACGACCCCCGCCCATTGACGTCAATAGTAACGCCA
ATAGGGACTTTCCATTGACGTCAATGGGTGGAGTATTTACGGTAAACTGCCCACTTGGCAGTACATCAAG
TGTATCATATGCCAAGTACGCCCCCTATTGACGTCAATGACGGTAAATGGCCCGCCTGGCATTGTGCCCA
GTACATGACCTTATGGGACTTTCCTACTTGGCAGTACATCTACGTATTAGTCATCGCTATTACCATGGTC
GAGGTGAGCCCCACGTTCTGCTTCACTCTCCCCATCTCCCCCCCCTCCCCACCCCCAATTTTGTATTTAT
TTATTTTTTAATTATTTTGTGCAGCGATGGGGGCGGGGGGGGGGGGGGGGCGCGCGCCAGGCGGGGCGGG
GCGGGGCAGGGGCGGGGCGGGGCGAGGCGAAAGGGCGGCGGCAGCCAATCAAGCGGCGCGCTCCGAAAGT
TTCCTTTTATGGCGAGGG
