>Addgene plasmid #82671 | p183_LTJ_sgRNACD90.2_A | addgene partial sequence | sequence record 165586 | LKO1_5 5'-GACTATCATATGCTTACCGT-3'
GGACGAAACACCGAAAGTATCAGTGTGTATAGGTTTTAGAGCTAGAAATAGCAAGTTAAAATAAGGCTAG
TCCGTTATCAACTTGAAAAAGTGGCACCGAGTCGGTGCTTTTTTGTTTTAGAGCTAGAAATAGCAAGTTA
AAATAAGGCTAGTCCGTTTTTAGCGCGTGCGCCAATTCTGCAGACAAATGGCTCTAGAGGTACCCGTTAC
ATAACTTACGGTAAATGGCCCGCCTGGCTGACCGCCCAACGACCCCCGCCCATTGACGTCAATAGTAACG
CCAATAGGGACTTTCCATTGACGTCAATGGGTGGAGTATTTACGGTAAACTGCCCACTTGGCAGTACATC
AAGTGTATCATATGCCAAGTACGCCCCCTATTGACGTCAATGACGGTAAATGGCCCGCCTGGCATTGTGC
CCAGTACATGACCTTATGGGACTTTCCTACTTGGCAGTACATCTACGTATTAGTCATCGCTATTACCATG
GTCGAGGTGAGCCCCACGTTCTGCTTCACTCTCCCC
