>Addgene plasmid #82671 | p183_LTJ_sgRNACD90.2_A | addgene partial sequence | sequence record 165587 | EGFP-N 5'-CGTCGCCGTCCAGCTCGACCAG-3'
GCTCCTCGCCCTTGCTCACTGGGCCAGGATTCTCCTCGACGTCACCGCATGTTAGCAGACTTCCTCTGCC
CTCTCCACTGCCGAATTCCTTTTTCTTTTTTGCCTGGCCGGCCTTTTTCGTGGCCGCCGGCCTTTTGTCG
CCTCCCAGCTGAGACAGGTCGATCCGTGTCTCGTACAGGCCGGTGATGCTCTGGTGGATCAGGGTGGCGT
CCAGCACCTCTTTGGTGCTGGTGTACCTCTTCCGGTCGATGGTGGTGTCAAAGTACTTGAAGGCGGCAGG
GGCTCCCAGATTGGTCAGGGTAAACAGGTGGATGATATTCTCGGCCTGCTCTCTGATGGGCTTATCCCGG
TGCTTGTTGTAGGCGGACAGCACTTTGTCCAGATTAGCGTCGGCCAGGATCACTCTCTTGGAGAACTCGC
TGATCTGCTCGATGATCTCGTCCAGGTAGTGCTTGTGCTGTTCCACAAACAGCTGTTTCTGCTCATTATC
CTCGGGGGAGCCCTTCAGCTTCTCATAGTGGCTGGCCAGGTACAGGAAGTTCACATATTTGGAGGGCAGG
GCCAGTTCGTTTCCCTTCTGCAGTTCGCCGGCAGAGGCCAGCATTCTCTTCCGGCCGTTTTCCAGCTCGA
ACAGGGAGTACTTAGGCAGCTTGATGATCAGGTCCTTTTTCACTTCTTTGTAGCCCTTGGCTTCCAGAAA
GTCGATGGGATTCTTCTCGAAGCTGCTTCTTTCCATGATGGTGATCCCCAGCAGCTCTTTCACACTCTTC
AGTTTCTTGGACTTGCCCTTTTCCACTTTGGCCACCACCAGCACAGAATAGGCCACGGTGGGGCTGTCGA
AGCCGCCGTACTTCTTAGGGTCCCAGTCCTTCTTTCTGGCGATCAGCTTATCGCTGTTCCTCTTGGGCAG
GATAGACTCTTTGCTGAAGCCGCCTGTCTGCACCTCGGTCTTTTTCA
